Addgene plasmid #51443: TALEN-CCR5R18-CtermQ7
Purpose: Expresses TALEN targeting right CCR5A site (R18) with Q7 C-terminal domain
Depositing lab: David Liu. Depositing organization: Harvard University. Publication: Broad specificity profiling of TALENs results in engineered nucleases with improved DNA-cleavage specificity. Guilinger JP, Pattanayak V, Reyon D, Tsai SQ, Sander JD, Joung JK, Liu DR. Nat Methods. 2014 Apr;11(4):429-35. doi: 10.1038/nmeth.2845. Epub 2014 Feb 16. PubMed 24531420.
Backbone
  Vector backbone: JDS70
  Backbone manufacturer: Joung lab
  Backbone size w/o insert (bp): 5055
  Total vector size (bp): 8058
  Modifications to backbone: TAL N-terminal: ∆152 (Miller et al. 2011) TAL C-terminus: +63 (Miller et al. 2011) FOKI: KK
  Vector type: Mammalian Expression, TALEN
Growth in bacteria
  Bacterial resistance: Ampicillin, 100 μg/mL
  Growth temperature: 37°C
  Growth strain: XL1 Blue
  Copy number: High Copy
Gene/Insert
  Gene/Insert name: TALEN CCR5 Right (R18) Q7 C-term
  Species: Synthetic
  Insert size (bp): 3003
  Mutation: K777Q, K778Q, K788Q, R789Q, R792Q, R793Q and R801Q
  Promoter: CMV
  Tag / fusion protein: 3xFLAG (N terminal on insert); Fok1 KK variant (C terminal on insert)
  Cloning method: Ligation Independent Cloning
  Sequencing primers: 5′ TAATACGACTCACTATAGG; 3′ GCTGATCAGCGGGTTTAAAC
Terms and licenses: Academic/Nonprofit Terms; Industry Terms: Not Available to Industry
How to cite: TALEN-CCR5R18-CtermQ7 was a gift from David Liu (Addgene plasmid # 51443 ; http://n2t.net/addgene:51443 ; RRID:Addgene_51443)
