[The description below was written by a language model from this plasmid's Addgene catalogue record and pLannotate feature annotations shown in this document.]
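Description:
TALEN-CCR5R18-CtermQ7 is an 8,058 bp mammalian expression plasmid built on the JDS70 TALEN backbone. It encodes one half of a TALEN pair, the monomer that recognises the right-hand (R18) half-site of the CCR5A target. It is maintained in E. coli at high copy through a ColE1/pUC-type origin with ampicillin selection (AmpR under its own bla promoter), and also carries an f1 origin. A second cassette places a blasticidin S deaminase gene behind tandem SV40 early and bacterial EM7 promoters, followed by an SV40 poly(A) signal, which could in principle allow blasticidin selection. The short bleomycin-resistance, lac and HIV LTR hits in the annotation are fragments, most likely backbone remnants or spurious matches.

The roughly 3 kb synthetic insert is transcribed from the CMV enhancer/promoter and terminated by the bGH polyadenylation signal. A T7 promoter lies just upstream of the coding region. The open reading frame begins with an N-terminal 3xFLAG tag, continues into a TAL effector scaffold (Δ152 N-terminal truncation, the DNA-binding repeat array, and the +63 C-terminal domain), and ends in the FokI cleavage domain in its KK obligate-heterodimer form. The automated annotation labels only the start of the TAL region (as an avrBs3 fragment) and leaves the repeat array unannotated. It also detects a V5 tag sequence after FokI, but the record does not state whether this is in frame.

The defining feature is the "Q7" C-terminal domain, in which seven cationic residues are replaced by glutamine (K777Q, K778Q, K788Q, R789Q, R792Q, R793Q, R801Q). According to the associated publication, the plasmid belongs to work that profiled TALEN specificity and engineered nucleases with improved DNA-cleavage specificity. Because FokI must dimerise to cut, this plasmid would be used with a matching left-site TALEN carrying the complementary FokI variant.
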