Features (pLannotate 1.2.2; 25 found; start..end, strand, type, name):
     36..80      -  misc_feature   bom (fragment): basis of mobility region from pBR322
    235..614     +  enhancer       CMV enhancer: human cytomegalovirus immediate early enhancer
    615..818     +  promoter       CMV promoter: human cytomegalovirus (CMV) immediate early promoter
    814..847     +  LTR            5' LTR (truncated) (fragment): truncated 5' long terminal repeat (LTR) from HIV-1
    863..881     +  promoter       T7 promoter: promoter for bacteriophage T7 RNA polymerase
    907..972     +  CDS            3xFLAG: three tandem FLAG® epitope tags, followed by an enterokinase cleavage site
   1024..1533    +  CDS            avrBs3 (fragment): AVRB3_XANEU - Experimental evidence at protein level: Swiss-Prot protein existence level 1. Avirulence protein. Acts as a transcription factor in C.annuum plants. In susceptible plants lacking the Bs3 resistance gene induces expression of a number of genes, including genes homologous to a family of auxin-induced genes, alpha-expansin genes, pectate lyase, anthocyanidin glucoside rhamnosyl transferase and at least one transcription factor, UPA20. Their expression leads to plant hypertrophy in mesophyll cells, probably mainly mediated by UPA20 (PubMed:17962565). In resistant plants induces the h
   3319..3906    +  CDS            FokI cleavage domain: nonspecific DNA cleavage domain of the FokI endonuclease (Li et al., 1992) must dimerize to be catalytically active
   3922..3963    +  CDS            V5 tag: epitope tag from simian virus 5
   4019..4243    +  polyA_signal   bGH poly(A) signal: bovine growth hormone polyadenylation signal
   4247..4268    +  promoter       SV40 promoter (fragment): SV40 enhancer and early promoter
   4289..4717    +  rep_origin     f1 ori (sequence partly withheld): f1 bacteriophage origin of replication; arrow indicates direction of (+) strand synthesis
   4731..5061    +  promoter       SV40 promoter: SV40 enhancer and early promoter
   5109..5156    +  promoter       EM7 promoter: synthetic bacterial promoter&nbsp
   5175..5573    +  CDS            BSD: blasticidin S deaminase; Aspergillus terreus BSD; confers resistance to blasticidin
   5574..5601    +  CDS            BleoR (fragment): antibiotic-binding protein; Sh ble from Streptoalloteichus hindustanus; confers resistance to bleomycin, phleomycin, and Zeocin™
   5611..5736    +  CDS            ble (fragment): BLE_KLEPN - Experimental evidence at protein level: Swiss-Prot protein existence level 1. Binding protein with a strong affinity to the bleomycin family of antibiotics. Binds to CL990; an antimitotic-antibiotic compound. From Klebsiella pneumoniae.
   5731..5852    +  polyA_signal   SV40 poly(A) signal: SV40 polyadenylation signal
   5925..5941    -  protein_bind   lac operator: The lac repressor binds to the lac operator to inhibit transcription in E. coli. This inhibition can be relieved by adding lactose or isopropyl-β-D-thiogalactopyranoside (IPTG). lac repressor encoded by lacI
   5949..5979    -  promoter       lac promoter: promoter for the E. coli lac operon
   5994..6015    -  protein_bind   CAP binding site: CAP binding activates transcription in the presence of cAMP. E. coli catabolite activator protein
   6028..6120    -  CDS            lacI (fragment): lac repressor; lacI; The lac repressor binds to the lac operator to inhibit transcription in E. coli. This inhibition can be relieved by adding lactose or isopropyl-β-D-thiogalactopyranoside (IPTG).
   6303..6891    -  rep_origin     ori: high-copy-number ColE1/pMB1/pBR322/pUC origin of replication
   7062..7922    -  CDS            AmpR: β-lactamase; bla; confers resistance to ampicillin, carbenicillin, and related antibiotics
   7923..8027    -  promoter       AmpR promoter: bla
>Addgene plasmid #51443 | TALEN-CCR5R18-CtermQ7 | depositor full sequence | sequence record 78480 | TALEN CCR5 Right (R18) Q7 C-term
GACGGATCGGGAGATCTCCCGATCCCCTATGGTCGACTCTCAGTACAATCTGCTCTGATGCCGCATAGTT
AAGCCAGTATCTGCTCCCTGCTTGTGTGTTGGAGGTCGCTGAGTAGTGCGCGAGCAAAATTTAAGCTACA
ACAAGGCAAGGCTTGACCGACAATTGCATGAAGAATCTGCTTAGGGTTAGGCGTTTTGCGCTGCTTCGCG
ATGTACGGGCCAGATATACGCGTTGACATTGATTATTGACTAGTTATTAATAGTAATCAATTACGGGGTC
ATTAGTTCATAGCCCATATATGGAGTTCCGCGTTACATAACTTACGGTAAATGGCCCGCCTGGCTGACCG
CCCAACGACCCCCGCCCATTGACGTCAATAATGACGTATGTTCCCATAGTAACGCCAATAGGGACTTTCC
ATTGACGTCAATGGGTGGACTATTTACGGTAAACTGCCCACTTGGCAGTACATCAAGTGTATCATATGCC
AAGTACGCCCCCTATTGACGTCAATGACGGTAAATGGCCCGCCTGGCATTATGCCCAGTACATGACCTTA
TGGGACTTTCCTACTTGGCAGTACATCTACGTATTAGTCATCGCTATTACCATGGTGATGCGGTTTTGGC
AGTACATCAATGGGCGTGGATAGCGGTTTGACTCACGGGGATTTCCAAGTCTCCACCCCATTGACGTCAA
TGGGAGTTTGTTTTGGCACCAAAATCAACGGGACTTTCCAAAATGTCGTAACAACTCCGCCCCATTGACG
CAAATGGGCGGTAGGCGTGTACGGTGGGAGGTCTATATAAGCAGAGCTCTCTGGCTAACTAGAGAACCCA
CTGCTTACTGGCTTATCGAAATTAATACGACTCACTATAGGGAGACCCAAGCTGGCTAGCACCATGGACT
ACAAAGACCATGACGGTGATTATAAAGATCATGACATCGATTACAAGGATGACGATGACAAGATGGCCCC
CAAGAAGAAGAGGAAGGTGGGCATTCACCGCGGGGTACCTATGGTGGACTTGAGGACACTCGGTTATTCG
CAACAGCAACAGGAGAAAATCAAGCCTAAGGTCAGGAGCACCGTCGCGCAACACCACGAGGCGCTTGTGG
GGCATGGCTTCACTCATGCGCATATTGTCGCGCTTTCACAGCACCCTGCGGCGCTTGGGACGGTGGCTGT
CAAATACCAAGATATGATTGCGGCCCTGCCCGAAGCCACGCACGAGGCAATTGTAGGGGTCGGTAAACAG
TGGTCGGGAGCGCGAGCACTTGAGGCGCTGCTGACTGTGGCGGGTGAGCTTAGGGGGCCTCCGCTCCAGC
TCGACACCGGGCAGCTGCTGAAGATCGCGAAGAGAGGGGGAGTAACAGCGGTAGAGGCAGTGCACGCCTG
GCGCAATGCGCTCACCGGGGCCCCCTTGAACCTGACCCCAGACCAGGTAGTCGCAATCGCGTCACATGAC
GGGGGAAAGCAAGCCCTGGAAACCGTGCAAAGGTTGTTGCCGGTCCTTTGTCAAGACCACGGCCTTACAC
CGGAGCAAGTCGTGGCCATTGCAAGCAATGGGGGTGGCAAACAGGCTCTTGAGACGGTTCAGAGACTTCT
CCCAGTTCTCTGTCAAGCCCACGGGCTGACTCCCGATCAAGTTGTAGCGATTGCGTCCAACGGTGGAGGG
AAACAAGCATTGGAGACTGTCCAACGGCTCCTTCCCGTGTTGTGTCAAGCCCACGGTTTGACGCCTGCAC
AAGTGGTCGCCATCGCCAGCCATGATGGCGGTAAGCAGGCGCTGGAAACAGTACAGCGCCTGCTGCCTGT
ACTGTGCCAGGATCATGGACTGACCCCAGACCAGGTAGTCGCAATCGCGTCACATGACGGGGGAAAGCAA
GCCCTGGAAACCGTGCAAAGGTTGTTGCCGGTCCTTTGTCAAGACCACGGCCTTACACCGGAGCAAGTCG
TGGCCATTGCAAGCAACATCGGTGGCAAACAGGCTCTTGAGACGGTTCAGAGACTTCTCCCAGTTCTCTG
TCAAGCCCACGGGCTGACTCCCGATCAAGTTGTAGCGATTGCGAATAACAATGGAGGGAAACAAGCATTG
GAGACTGTCCAACGGCTCCTTCCCGTGTTGTGTCAAGCCCACGGTTTGACGCCTGCACAAGTGGTCGCCA
TCGCCTCCAATATTGGCGGTAAGCAGGCGCTGGAAACAGTACAGCGCCTGCTGCCTGTACTGTGCCAGGA
TCATGGACTGACCCCAGACCAGGTAGTCGCAATCGCGTCGAACATTGGGGGAAAGCAAGCCCTGGAAACC
GTGCAAAGGTTGTTGCCGGTCCTTTGTCAAGACCACGGCCTTACACCGGAGCAAGTCGTGGCCATTGCAA
GCAATGGGGGTGGCAAACAGGCTCTTGAGACGGTTCAGAGACTTCTCCCAGTTCTCTGTCAAGCCCACGG
GCTGACTCCCGATCAAGTTGTAGCGATTGCGTCCAACGGTGGAGGGAAACAAGCATTGGAGACTGTCCAA
CGGCTCCTTCCCGTGTTGTGTCAAGCCCACGGTTTGACGCCTGCACAAGTGGTCGCCATCGCCAACAACA
ACGGCGGTAAGCAGGCGCTGGAAACAGTACAGCGCCTGCTGCCTGTACTGTGCCAGGATCATGGACTGAC
CCCAGACCAGGTAGTCGCAATCGCGTCGAACATTGGGGGAAAGCAAGCCCTGGAAACCGTGCAAAGGTTG
TTGCCGGTCCTTTGTCAAGACCACGGCCTTACACCGGAGCAAGTCGTGGCCATTGCAAGCAATGGGGGTG
GCAAACAGGCTCTTGAGACGGTTCAGAGACTTCTCCCAGTTCTCTGTCAAGCCCACGGGCTGACTCCCGA
TCAAGTTGTAGCGATTGCGTCGAACATTGGAGGGAAACAAGCATTGGAGACTGTCCAACGGCTCCTTCCC
GTGTTGTGTCAAGCCCACGGTTTGACGCCTGCACAAGTGGTCGCCATCGCCAGCCATGATGGCGGTAAGC
AGGCGCTGGAAACAGTACAGCGCCTGCTGCCTGTACTGTGCCAGGATCATGGACTGACACCCGAACAGGT
GGTCGCCATTGCTTCTAATGGGGGAGGACGGCCAGCCTTGGAGTCCATCGTAGCCCAATTGTCCAGGCCC
GATCCCGCGTTGGCTGCGTTAACGAATGACCATCTGGTGGCGTTGGCATGTCTTGGTGGACGACCCGCGC
TCGATGCAGTCCAACAAGGTCTGCCTCATGCTCCCGCATTGATCCAACAAACCAACCAACAAATTCCCGA
GAGAACTTCCCATCAAGTCGCGGGATCCCAACTAGTCAAAAGTGAACTGGAGGAGAAGAAATCTGAACTT
CGTCATAAATTGAAATATGTGCCTCATGAATATATTGAATTAATTGAAATTGCCAGAAATTCCACTCAGG
ATAGAATTCTTGAAATGAAGGTAATGGAATTTTTTATGAAAGTTTATGGATATAGAGGTAAACATTTGGG
TGGATCAAGGAAACCGGACGGAGCAATTTATACTGTCGGATCTCCTATTGATTACGGTGTGATCGTGGAT
ACTAAAGCTTATAGCGGAGGTTATAATCTGCCAATTGGCCAAGCAGATGAAATGCAACGATATGTCAAAG
AAAATCAAACACGAAACAAACATATCAACCCTAATGAATGGTGGAAAGTCTATCCATCTTCTGTAACGGA
ATTTAAGTTTTTATTTGTGAGTGGTCACTTTAAAGGAAACTACAAAGCTCAGCTTACACGATTAAATCAT
AAGACTAATTGTAATGGAGCTGTTCTTAGTGTAGAAGAGCTTTTAATTGGTGGAGAAATGATTAAAGCCG
GCACATTAACCTTAGAGGAAGTGAGACGGAAATTTAATAACGGCGAGATAAACTTTTAAGGGCCCTTCGA
AGGTAAGCCTATCCCTAACCCTCTCCTCGGTCTCGATTCTACGCGTACCGGTCATCATCACCATCACCAT
TGAGTTTAAACCCGCTGATCAGCCTCGACTGTGCCTTCTAGTTGCCAGCCATCTGTTGTTTGCCCCTCCC
CCGTGCCTTCCTTGACCCTGGAAGGTGCCACTCCCACTGTCCTTTCCTAATAAAATGAGGAAATTGCATC
GCATTGTCTGAGTAGGTGTCATTCTATTCTGGGGGGTGGGGTGGGGCAGGACAGCAAGGGGGAGGATTGG
GAAGACAATAGCAGGCATGCTGGGGATGCGGTGGGCTCTATGGCTTCTGAGGCGGAAAGAACCAGCTGGG
GCTCTAGGGGGTATCCCC
[124 nt withheld, positions 4289-4412]
C
[32 nt withheld, positions 4414-4445]
CA
[57 nt withheld, positions 4448-4504]
A
[49 nt withheld, positions 4506-4554]
CCTTTGACGTTGGAGTCCACGTTCTTT
[37 nt withheld, positions 4582-4618]
ACCCTATCTCGGTCTATTCTTTTGATTTATAAGGGATTTTGGGGATTTCGGCCTATTGGTTAAAAAATGA
GCTGATTTAACAAAAATTTAACGCGAATTAATTCTGTGGAATGTGTGTCAGTTAGGGTGTGGAAAGTCCC
CAGGCTCCCCAGGCAGGCAGAAGTATGCAAAGCATGCATCTCAATTAGTCAGCAACCAGGTGTGGAAAGT
CCCCAGGCTCCCCAGCAGGCAGAAGTATGCAAAGCATGCATCTCAATTAGTCAGCAACCATAGTCCCGCC
CCTAACTCCGCCCATCCCGCCCCTAACTCCGCCCAGTTCCGCCCATTCTCCGCCCCATGGCTGACTAATT
TTTTTTATTTATGCAGAGGCCGAGGCCGCCTCTGCCTCTGAGCTATTCCAGAAGTAGTGAGGAGGCTTTT
TTGGAGGCCTAGGCTTTTGCAAAAAGCTCCCGGGAGCTTGTATATCCATTTTCGGATCTGATCAGCACGT
GTTGACAATTAATCATCGGCATAGTATATCGGCATAGTATAATACGACAAGGTGAGGAACTAAACCATGG
CCAAGCCTTTGTCTCAAGAAGAATCCACCCTCATTGAAAGAGCAACGGCTACAATCAACAGCATCCCCAT
CTCTGAAGACTACAGCGTCGCCAGCGCAGCTCTCTCTAGCGACGGCCGCATCTTCACTGGTGTCAATGTA
TATCATTTTACTGGGGGACCTTGTGCAGAACTCGTGGTGCTGGGCACTGCTGCTGCTGCGGCAGCTGGCA
ACCTGACTTGTATCGTCGCGATCGGAAATGAGAACAGGGGCATCTTGAGCCCCTGCGGACGGTGTCGACA
GGTGCTTCTCGATCTGCATCCTGGGATCAAAGCGATAGTGAAGGACAGTGATGGACAGCCGACGGCAGTT
GGGATTCGTGAATTGCTGCCCTCTGGTTATGTGTGGGAGGGCTAAGCACTTCGTGGCCGAGGAGCAGGAC
TGACACGTGCTACGAGATTTCGATTCCACCGCCGCCTTCTATGAAAGGTTGGGCTTCGGAATCGTTTTCC
GGGACGCCGGCTGGATGATCCTCCAGCGCGGGGATCTCATGCTGGAGTTCTTCGCCCACCCCAACTTGTT
TATTGCAGCTTATAATGGTTACAAATAAAGCAATAGCATCACAAATTTCACAAATAAAGCATTTTTTTCA
CTGCATTCTAGTTGTGGTTTGTCCAAACTCATCAATGTATCTTATCATGTCTGTATACCGTCGACCTCTA
GCTAGAGCTTGGCGTAATCATGGTCATAGCTGTTTCCTGTGTGAAATTGTTATCCGCTCACAATTCCACA
CAACATACGAGCCGGAAGCATAAAGTGTAAAGCCTGGGGTGCCTAATGAGTGAGCTAACTCACATTAATT
GCGTTGCGCTCACTGCCCGCTTTCCAGTCGGGAAACCTGTCGTGCCAGCTGCATTAATGAATCGGCCAAC
GCGCGGGGAGAGGCGGTTTGCGTATTGGGCGCTCTTCCGCTTCCTCGCTCACTGACTCGCTGCGCTCGGT
CGTTCGGCTGCGGCGAGCGGTATCAGCTCACTCAAAGGCGGTAATACGGTTATCCACAGAATCAGGGGAT
AACGCAGGAAAGAACATGTGAGCAAAAGGCCAGCAAAAGGCCAGGAACCGTAAAAAGGCCGCGTTGCTGG
CGTTTTTCCATAGGCTCCGCCCCCCTGACGAGCATCACAAAAATCGACGCTCAAGTCAGAGGTGGCGAAA
CCCGACAGGACTATAAAGATACCAGGCGTTTCCCCCTGGAAGCTCCCTCGTGCGCTCTCCTGTTCCGACC
CTGCCGCTTACCGGATACCTGTCCGCCTTTCTCCCTTCGGGAAGCGTGGCGCTTTCTCAATGCTCACGCT
GTAGGTATCTCAGTTCGGTGTAGGTCGTTCGCTCCAAGCTGGGCTGTGTGCACGAACCCCCCGTTCAGCC
CGACCGCTGCGCCTTATCCGGTAACTATCGTCTTGAGTCCAACCCGGTAAGACACGACTTATCGCCACTG
GCAGCAGCCACTGGTAACAGGATTAGCAGAGCGAGGTATGTAGGCGGTGCTACAGAGTTCTTGAAGTGGT
GGCCTAACTACGGCTACACTAGAAGGACAGTATTTGGTATCTGCGCTCTGCTGAAGCCAGTTACCTTCGG
AAAAAGAGTTGGTAGCTCTTGATCCGGCAAACAAACCACCGCTGGTAGCGGTGGTTTTTTTGTTTGCAAG
CAGCAGATTACGCGCAGAAAAAAAGGATCTCAAGAAGATCCTTTGATCTTTTCTACGGGGTCTGACGCTC
AGTGGAACGAAAACTCACGTTAAGGGATTTTGGTCATGAGATTATCAAAAAGGATCTTCACCTAGATCCT
TTTAAATTAAAAATGAAGTTTTAAATCAATCTAAAGTATATATGAGTAAACTTGGTCTGACAGTTACCAA
TGCTTAATCAGTGAGGCACCTATCTCAGCGATCTGTCTATTTCGTTCATCCATAGTTGCCTGACTCCCCG
TCGTGTAGATAACTACGATACGGGAGGGCTTACCATCTGGCCCCAGTGCTGCAATGATACCGCGAGACCC
ACGCTCACCGGCTCCAGATTTATCAGCAATAAACCAGCCAGCCGGAAGGGCCGAGCGCAGAAGTGGTCCT
GCAACTTTATCCGCCTCCATCCAGTCTATTAATTGTTGCCGGGAAGCTAGAGTAAGTAGTTCGCCAGTTA
ATAGTTTGCGCAACGTTGTTGCCATTGCTACAGGCATCGTGGTGTCACGCTCGTCGTTTGGTATGGCTTC
ATTCAGCTCCGGTTCCCAACGATCAAGGCGAGTTACATGATCCCCCATGTTGTGCAAAAAAGCGGTTAGC
TCCTTCGGTCCTCCGATCGTTGTCAGAAGTAAGTTGGCCGCAGTGTTATCACTCATGGTTATGGCAGCAC
TGCATAATTCTCTTACTGTCATGCCATCCGTAAGATGCTTTTCTGTGACTGGTGAGTACTCAACCAAGTC
ATTCTGAGAATAGTGTATGCGGCGACCGAGTTGCTCTTGCCCGGCGTCAATACGGGATAATACCGCGCCA
CATAGCAGAACTTTAAAAGTGCTCATCATTGGAAAACGTTCTTCGGGGCGAAAACTCTCAAGGATCTTAC
CGCTGTTGAGATCCAGTTCGATGTAACCCACTCGTGCACCCAACTGATCTTCAGCATCTTTTACTTTCAC
CAGCGTTTCTGGGTGAGCAAAAACAGGAAGGCAAAATGCCGCAAAAAAGGGAATAAGGGCGACACGGAAA
TGTTGAATACTCATACTCTTCCTTTTTCAATATTATTGAAGCATTTATCAGGGTTATTGTCTCATGAGCG
GATACATATTTGAATGTATTTAGAAAAATAAACAAATAGGGGTTCCGCGCACATTTCCCCGAAAAGTGCC
ACCTGACGTC
