>Addgene plasmid #51443 | TALEN-CCR5R18-CtermQ7 | depositor partial sequence | sequence record 78481 | T7
NNNGGNNACNNNNNNNNACCATGACGGTGATTATAAAGATCATGACATCGATTACAAGGATGACGATGAC
AAGATGGCCCCCAAGAAGAAGAGGAAGGTGGGCATTCACCGCGGGGTACCTATGGTGGACTTGAGGACAC
TCGGTTATTCGCAACAGCAACAGGAGAAAATCAAGCCTAAGGTCAGGAGCACCGTCGCGCAACACCACGA
GGCGCTTGTGGGGCATGGCTTCACTCATGCGCATATTGTCGCGCTTTCACAGCACCCTGCGGCGCTTGGG
ACGGTGGCTGTCAAATACCAAGATATGATTGCGGCCCTGCCCGAAGCCACGCACGAGGCAATTGTAGGGG
TCGGTAAACAGTGGTCGGGAGCGCGAGCACTTGAGGCGCTGCTGACTGTGGCGGGTGAGCTTAGGGGGCC
TCCGCTCCAGCTCGACACCGGGCAGCTGCTGAAGATCGCGAAGAGAGGGGGAGTAACAGCGGTAGAGGCA
GTGCACGCCTGGCGCAATGCGCTCACCGGGGCCCCCTTGAACCTGACCCCAGACCAGGTAGTCGCAATCG
CGTCACATGACGGGGGAAAGCAAGCCCTGGAAACCGTGCAAAGGTTGTTGCCGGTCCTTTGTCAAGACCA
CGGCCTTACACCGGAGCAAGTCGTGGCCATTGCAAGCAATGGGGGTGGCAAACAGGCTCTTGAGACGGTT
CAGAGACTTCTCCCAGTTCTCTGTCANGCCCACGGGCTGACTCCCGATCAAGTTGTANCGATTGCGTCCA
ACGGTGGAGGGAAACAAGCATTGNAGACTGTCCAACGGCTCCTTCCCGTGTTGTGTCNAGCCCACGGTTT
GACGCCTGCA
