>Addgene plasmid #51443 | TALEN-CCR5R18-CtermQ7 | depositor partial sequence | sequence record 78482 | TALEN-fwd2
TCNNATGACGGGGGAAGCAAGCCCTGGAAACCGTGCAAAGGTTGTTGCCGGTCCTTTGTCAAGACCACGG
CCTTACACCGGAGCAAGTCGTGGCCATTGCAAGCAATGGGGGTGGCAAACAGGCTCTTGAGACGGTTCAG
AGACTTCTCCCAGTTCTCTGTCAAGCCCACGGGCTGACTCCCGATCAAGTTGTAGCGATTGCGTCCAACG
GTGGAGGGAAACAAGCATTGGAGACTGTCCAACGGCTCCTTCCCGTGTTGTGTCAAGCCCACGGTTTGAC
GCCTGCACAAGTGGTCGCCATCGCCAGCCATGATGGCGGTAAGCAGGCGCTGGAAACAGTACAGCGCCTG
CTGCCTGTACTGTGCCAGGATCATGGACTGACCCCAGACCAGGTAGTCGCAATCGCGTCACATGACGGGG
GAAAGCAAGCCCTGGAAACCGTGCAAAGGTTGTTGCCGGTCCTTTGTCAAGACCACGGCCTTACACCGGA
GCAAGTCGTGGCCATTGCAAGCAACATCGGTGGCAAACAGGCTCTTGAGACGGTTCAGAGACTTCTCCCA
GTTCTCTGTCAAGCCCACGGGCTGACTCCCGATCAAGTTGTAGCGATTGCGAATAACAATGGAGGGAAAC
AAGCATTGGAGACTGTCCAACGGCTCCTTCCCGTGTTGTGTCAAGCCCACGGTTTGACGCCTGCACAAGT
GGTCGCCATCGCCTCCAATATTGGCGGTAAGCAGGCGCTGGAAACAGTACAGCGCCTGCTGCCTGTACTG
TGCCAGGATCATGGACTGACCCCAGACCAGGTAGTCGCAATCGCGTCGAACATTGGGGGAAAGCAAGCCC
TGGAAACCGT
