>Addgene plasmid #51443 | TALEN-CCR5R18-CtermQ7 | depositor partial sequence | sequence record 78483 | TALEN-rev2
CANTGGCGACCACCTGTTCGGGTGTCAGTCCATGATCCTGGCACAGTACAGGCAGCAGGCGCTGTACTGT
TTCCAGCGCCTGCTTACCGCCATCATGGCTGGCGATGGCGACCACTTGTGCAGGCGTCAAACCGTGGGCT
TGACACAACACGGGAAGGAGCCGTTGGACAGTCTCCAATGCTTGTTTCCCTCCAATGTTCGACGCAATCG
CTACAACTTGATCGGGAGTCAGCCCGTGGGCTTGACAGAGAACTGGGAGAAGTCTCTGAACCGTCTCAAG
AGCCTGTTTGCCACCCCCATTGCTTGCAATGGCCACGACTTGCTCCGGTGTAAGGCCGTGGTCTTGACAA
AGGACCGGCAACAACCTTTGCACGGTTTCCAGGGCTTGCTTTCCCCCAATGTTCGACGCGATTGCGACTA
CCTGGTCTGGGGTCAGTCCATGATCCTGGCACAGTACAGGCAGCAGGCGCTGTACTGTTTCCAGCGCCTG
CTTACCGCCGTTGTTGTTGGCGATGGCGACCACTTGTGCAGGCGTCAAACCGTGGGCTTGACACAACACG
GGAAGGAGCCGTTGGACAGTCTCCAATGCTTGTTTCCCTCCACCGTTGGACGCAATCGCTACAACTTGAT
CGGGAGTCAGCCCGTGGGCTTGACAGAGAACTGGGAGAAGTCTCTGAACCGTCTCAAGAGCCTGTTTGCC
ACCCCCATTGCTTGCAATGGCCACGACTTGCTCCGGTGTAAGGCCGTGGTCTTGACAAAGGACCGGCAAC
AACCTTTGCACGGTTTCCAGGGCTTGCTTTCCCCCAATGTTCGACGCGATTGCGACTACCTGGTCTGGGG
TCAGTCCATG
