>Addgene plasmid #51443 | TALEN-CCR5R18-CtermQ7 | depositor partial sequence | sequence record 78484 | TALEN-rev1
ACGCGTAGAATCGAGACCGAGGAGAGGGTTAGGGATAGGCTTACCTTCGAAGGGCCCTTAAAAGTTTATC
TCGCCGTTATTAAATTTCCGTCTCACTTCCTCTAAGGTTAATGTGCCGGCTTTAATCATTTCTCCACCAA
TTAAAAGCTCTTCTACACTAAGAACAGCTCCATTACAATTAGTCTTATGATTTAATCGTGTAAGCTGAGC
TTTGTAGTTTCCTTTAAAGTGACCACTCACAAATAAAAACTTAAATTCCGTTACAGAAGATGGATAGACT
TTCCACCATTCATTAGGGTTGATATGTTTGTTTCGTGTTTGATTTTCTTTGACATATCGTTGCATTTCAT
CTGCTTGGCCAATTGGCAGATTATAACCTCCGCTATAAGCTTTAGTATCCACGATCACACCGTAATCAAT
AGGAGATCCGACAGTATAAATTGCTCCGTCCGGTTTCCTTGATCCACCCAAATGTTTACCTCTATATCCA
TAAACTTTCATAAAAAATTCCATTACCTTCATTTCAAGAATTCTATCCTGAGTGGAATTTCTGGCAATTT
CAATTAATTCAATATATTCATGAGGCACATATTTCAATTTATGACGAAGTTCAGATTTCTTCTCCTCCAG
TTCACTTTTGACTAGTTGGGATCCCGCGACTTGATGGGAAGTTCTCTCGGGAATTTGTTGGTTGGTTTGT
TGGATCAATGCGGGAGCATGAGGCAGACCTTGTTGGACTGCATCGAGCGCGGGTCGTCCACCAAGACATG
CCAACGCCACCAGATGGTCATTCGTTAACGCAGCCAACGCGGGATCGGGCCTGGACAATTGGGCTACGAT
GGACTCCAAG
