>Addgene plasmid #51443 | TALEN-CCR5R18-CtermQ7 | addgene partial sequence | sequence record 81190 | CMV-F 5'-CGCAAATGGGCGGTAGGCGTG-3'
AGCTCTCTGGCTAACTAGAGAACCCACTGCTTACTGGCTTATCGAAATTAATACGACTCACTATAGGGAG
ACCCAAGCTGGCTAGCACCATGGACTACAAAGACCATGACGGTGATTATAAAGATCATGACATCGATTAC
AAGGATGACGATGACAAGATGGCCCCCAAGAAGAAGAGGAAGGTGGGCATTCACCGCGGGGTACCTATGG
TGGACTTGAGGACACTCGGTTATTCGCAACAGCAACAGGAGAAAATCAAGCCTAAGGTCAGGAGCACCGT
CGCGCAACACCACGAGGCGCTTGTGGGGCATGGCTTCACTCATGCGCATATTGTCGCGCTTTCACAGCAC
CCTGCGGCGCTTGGGACGGTGGCTGTCAAATACCAAGATATGATTGCGGCCCTGCCCGAAGCCACGCACG
AGGCAATTGTAGGGGTCGGTAAACAGTGGTCGGGAGCGCGAGCACTTGAGGCGCTGCTGACTGTGGCGGG
TGAGCTTAGGGGGCCTCCGCTCCAGCTCGACACCGGGCAGCTGCTGAAGATCGCGAAGAGAGGGGGAGTA
ACAGCGGTAGAGGCAGTGCACGCCTGGCGCAATGCGCTCACCGGGGCCCCCTTGAACCTGACCCCAGACC
AGGTAGTCGCAATCGCGTCACATGACGGGGGAAAGCAAGCCCTGGAAACCGTGCAAAGGTTGTTGCCGGT
CCTTTGTCAAGACCACGGCCTTACACCGGAGCAAGTCGTGGCCATTGCAAGCAATGGGGGTGGCAAACAG
GCTCTTGAGACGGTTCAGAGACTTCTCCCAGTTCTCTGTCAAGCCCACGGGCTGACTCCCGATCAAGTTG
TAGCGATTGCGTCCAACGGT
