>Addgene plasmid #51443 | TALEN-CCR5R18-CtermQ7 | addgene partial sequence | sequence record 81192 | JDS-TALEN-F 5'-TAGGGGTCGGTAAACAGTGG-3'
GCGGGTGAGCTTAGGGGGCCTCCGCTCCAGCTCGACACCGGGCAGCTGCTGAAGATCGCGAAGAGAGGGG
GAGTAACAGCGGTAGAGGCAGTGCACGCCTGGCGCAATGCGCTCACCGGGGCCCCCTTGAACCTGACCCC
AGACCAGGTAGTCGCAATCGCGTCACATGACGGGGGAAAGCAAGCCCTGGAAACCGTGCAAAGGTTGTTG
CCGGTCCTTTGTCAAGACCACGGCCTTACACCGGAGCAAGTCGTGGCCATTGCAAGCAATGGGGGTGGCA
AACAGGCTCTTGAGACGGTTCAGAGACTTCTCCCAGTTCTCTGTCAAGCCCACGGGCTGACTCCCGATCA
AGTTGTAGCGATTGCGTCCAACGGTGGAGGGAAACAAGCATTGGAGACTGTCCAACGGCTCCTTCCCGTG
TTGTGTCAAGCCCACGGTTTGACGCCTGCACAAGTGGTCGCCATCGCCTCC
