>Addgene plasmid #51443 | TALEN-CCR5R18-CtermQ7 | addgene partial sequence | sequence record 81193 | BGH-rev 5'-TAGAAGGCACAGTCGAGG-3'
CCGGTACGCGTAGAATCGAGACCGAGGAGAGGGTTAGGGATAGGCTTACCTTCGAAGGGCCCTTAAAAGT
TTATCTCGCCGTTATTAAATTTCCGTCTCACTTCCTCTAAGGTTAATGTGCCGGCTTTAATCATTTCTCC
ACCAATTAAAAGCTCTTCTACACTAAGAACAGCTCCATTACAATTAGTCTTATGATTTAATCGTGTAAGC
TGAGCTTTGTAGTTTCCTTTAAAGTGACCACTCACAAATAAAAACTTAAATTCCGTTACAGAAGATGGAT
AGACTTTCCACCATTCATTAGGGTTGATATGTTTGTTTCGTGTTTGATTTTCTTTGACATATCGTTGCAT
TTCATCTGCTTGGCCAATTGGCAGATTATAACCTCCGCTATAAGCTTTAGTATCCACGATCACACCGTAA
TCAATAGGAGATCCGACAGTATAAATTGCTCCGTCCGGTTTCCTTGATCCACCCAAATGTTTACCTCTAT
ATCCATAAACTTTCATAAAAAATTCCATTACCTTCATTTCAAGAATTCTATCCTGAGTGGAATTTCTGGC
AATTTCAATTAATTCAATATATTCATGAGGCACATATTTCAATTTATGACGAAGTTCAGATTTCTTCTCC
TCCAGTTCACTTTTGACTAGTTGGGATCCCGCGACTTGATGGGAAGTTCTCTCGGGAATTTGTTGGTTGG
TTTGTTGGATCAATGCGGGAGCATGAGGCAGACCTTGTTGGACTGCATCGAGCGCGGGTCGTCCACCAAG
ACATGCCAACGCCACCAGATGGTCATTCGTTAACGCAGCCAACGCGGGATCGGGCCTGGACAATTGGGCT
ACGATGGACTCCAAGGCTGGCCGTCCTCCC
